>Addgene plasmid #179579 | pFREE2-xCas9-sgRNA | addgene full sequence | sequence record 356880 | Addgene NGS Result
GATCCCATGTTACCGGTATCCTAGGCTGCTGCCACCGCTGAGCAATAACTAGCATAACCCCTTGGGGCCT
CTAAACGGGTCTTGAGGGGTTTTTTGCTGAAACCTCAGGCATTTGAGAAGCACACGGTCACACTGCTTCC
GGTAGTCAATAAACCGGTATTGACGCCAACGGGTCACACGGGTACAGTGCTAGCAGAAACATATCCATGA
AATCCCGCCCCGAATTCATATGTCTAGATTAGATAAAAGTAAAGTGATTAACAGCGCATTAGAGCTGCTT
AATGAGGTCGGAATCGAAGGTTTAACAACCCGTAAACTCGCCCAGAAGCTAGGTGTAGAGCAGCCTACAT
TGTATTGGCATGTAAAAAATAAGCGGGCTTTGCTCGACGCCTTAGCCATTGAGATGTTAGATAGGCACCA
TACTCACTTTTGCCCTTTAGAAGGGGAAAGCTGGCAAGATTTTTTACGTAATAACGCTAAAAGTTTTAGA
TGTGCTTTACTAAGTCATCGCGATGGAGCAAAAGTACATTTAGGTACACGGCCTACAGAAAAACAGTATG
AAACTCTCGAAAATCAATTAGCCTTTTTATGCCAACAAGGTTTTTCACTAGAGAATGCATTATATGCACT
CAGCGCTGTGGGGCATTTTACTTTAGGTTGCGTATTGGAAGATCAAGAGCATCAAGTCGCTAAAGAAGAA
AGGGAAACACCTACTACTGATAGTATGCCGCCATTATTACGACAAGCTATCGAATTATTTGATCACCAAG
GTGCAGAGCCAGCCTTCTTATTCGGCCTTGAATTGATCATATGCGGATTAGAAAAACAACTTAAATGTGA
AAGTGGGTCTTAAGCAATAGACATAAGCGGCTATTTAACGACCCTGCCCTGAACCGACGACAAGCTGACG
ACCGGGTCTCCGCAAGTGGCACTTTTCGGGGAAATGTGCGCGGAACCCCTATTTGTTTATTTTTCTAAAT
ACATTCAAATATGTATCCGCTCATGAATTAATTCTTAGAAAAACTCATCGAGCATCAAATGAAACTGCAA
TTTATTCATATCAGGATTATCAATACCATATTTTTGAAAAAGCCGTTTCTGTAATGAAGGAGAAAACTCA
CCGAGGCAGTTCCATAGGATGGCAAGATCCTGGTATCGGTCTGCGATTCCGACTCGTCCAACATCAATAC
AACCTATTAATTTCCCCTCGTCAAAAATAAGGTTATCAAGTGAGAAATCACCATGAGTGACGACTGAATC
CGGTGAGAATGGCAAAAGTTTATGCATTTCTTTCCAGACTTGTTCAACAGGCCAGCCATTACGCTCGTCA
TCAAAATCACTCGCATCAACCAAACCGTTATTCATTCGTGATTGCGCCTGAGCGAGACGAAATACGCGGT
CGCTGTTAAAAGGACAATTACAAACAGGAATCGAATGCAACCGGCGCAGGAACACTGCCAGCGCATCAAC
AATATTTTCACCTGAATCAGGATATTCTTCTAATACCTGGAATGCTGTTTTCCCGGGGATCGCAGTGGTG
AGTAACCATGCATCATCAGGAGTACGGATAAAATGCTTGATGGTCGGAAGAGGCATAAATTCCGTCAGCC
AGTTTAGTCTGACCATCTCATCTGTAACATCATTGGCAACGCTACCTTTGCCATGTTTCAGAAACAACTC
TGGCGCATCGGGCTTCCCATACAATCGATAGATTGTCGCACCTGATTGCCCGACATTATCGCGAGCCCAT
TTATACCCATATAAATCAGCATCCATGTTGGAATTTAATCGCGGCCTAGAGCAAGACGTTTCCCGTTGAA
TATGGCTCATACTCTTCCTTTTTCAATATTATTGAAGCATTTATCAGGGTTATTGTCTCATGAGCGGATA
CATATTTGAATGTATTTAGAAAAATAAACAAATAGGCATGCTAGCGCAGAAACGTCCTAGAAGATGCCAG
GAGGATACTTAGCAGAGAGACAATAAGGCCGGAGCGAAGCCGTTTTTCCATAGGCTCCGCCCCCCTGACG
AACATCACGAAATCTGACGCTCAAATCAGTGGTGGCGAAACCCGACAGGACTATAAAGATACCAGGCGTT
TCCCCCTGATGGCTCCCTCTTGCGCTCTCCTGTTCCCGTCCTGCGGCGTCCGTGTTGTGGTGGAGGCTTT
ACCCAAATCACCACGTCCCGTTCCGTGTAGACAGTTCGCTCCAAGCTGGGCTGTGTGCAAGAACCCCCCG
TTCAGCCCGACTGCTGCGCCTTATCCGGTAACTATCATCTTGAGTCCAACCCGGAAAGACACGACAAAAC
GCCACTGGCAGCAGCCATTGGTAACTGAGAATTAGTGGATTTAGATATCGAGAGTCTTGAAGTGGTGGCC
TAACAGAGGCTACACTGAAAGGACAGTATTTGGTATCTGCGCTCCACTAAAGCCAGTTACCAGGTTAAGC
AGTTCCCCAACTGACTTAACCTTCGATCAAACCGCCTCCCCAGGCGGTTTTTTCGTTTACAGAGCAGGAG
ATTACGACGATCGTAAAAGGATCTCAAGAAGATCCTTTACGGATTCCCGACACCATCACTCTAGATTTCA
GTGCAATTTATCTCTTCAAATGTAGCACCTGAAGTCAGCCCCATACGATATAAGTTGTAATTCTCATGTT
AGTCATGCCCCGCGCCCACCGGAAGGAGCTGACTGGGTTGAAGGCTCTCAAGGGCATCGGTCGAGATCCC
GGTGCCTAATGAGTGAGCTAACTTACATTAATTGCGTTGCGCACACCGACTAGCGAAAAAACCCCGCCGA
AGCGGGGTTTTTTGCGAAAAAAAGCACCGACTCGGTGCCACTTTTTCAAGTTGATAACGGACTAGCCTTA
TTTTAACTTGCTATGCTGTTTTGAATGGTTCCGCTAGCACTGTACCTAGGACTGAGCTAGCCGTCAAAAG
CAGCGTATATACCACTGCAGTGGCCACAATTCAGCAAATTGTGAACATCATCACGTTCATCTTTCCCTGG
TTGCCAATGGCCCATTTTCCTGTCAGTAACGAGAAGGTCGCGAATTCAGGCGCTTTTTAGACTGGTCGTG
TTTTAGAGCTATGCTGTTTTGAATGGTCCCAAAACTGCGGCGAGCGGTATCAGCTCACTCAAAGGGTTTT
AGAGCTATGCTGTTTTGAATGGTCCCAAAACAAAAAAAAACCCCGCCCCTGACAGGGCGGGGTTTTTTTT
TTAATTAAAGTCTGGTCCTCGAGTCTGGTTATAATCCCTATCAGTGATAGAGATTGACATCCCTATCAGT
GATAGAGATACTGAGCACAGAAGGAGATATACATGGATAAGAAATACTGAGCACTATCAGTGATAGGTCG
ACAGATACTGAGCACAGAAGGAGATATACATATGGATAAGAAATACTCAATAGGCTTAGATATCGGCACA
AATAGCGTCGGATGGGCGGTGATCACTGATGAATATAAGGTTCCGTCTAAAAAGTTCAAGGTTCTGGGAA
ATACAGACCGCCACAGTATCAAAAAAAATCTTATAGGGGCTCTTTTATTTGACAGTGGAGAGACAGCGGA
AGCGACTCGTCTCAAACGGACAGCTCGTAGAAGGTATACACGTCGGAAGAATCGTATTTGTTATCTACAG
GAGATTTTTTCAAATGAGATGGCGAAAGTAGATGATAGTTTCTTTCATCGACTTGAAGAGTCTTTTTTGG
TGGAAGAAGACAAGAAGCATGAACGTCATCCTATTTTTGGAAATATAGTAGATGAAGTTGCTTATCATGA
GAAATATCCAACTATCTATCATCTGCGAAAAAAATTGGTAGATTCTACTGATAAAGCGGATTTGCGCTTA
ATCTATTTGGCCTTAGCGCATATGATTAAGTTTCGTGGTCATTTTTTGATTGAGGGAGATTTAAATCCTG
ATAATAGTGATGTGGACAAACTATTTATCCAGTTGGTACAAACCTACAATCAATTATTTGAAGAAAACCC
TATTAACGCAAGTGGAGTAGATGCTAAAGCGATTCTTTCTGCACGATTGAGTAAATCAAGACGATTAGAA
AATCTCATTGCTCAGCTCCCCGGTGAGAAGAAAAATGGCTTATTTGGGAATCTCATTGCTTTGTCATTGG
GTTTGACCCCTAATTTTAAATCAAATTTTGATTTGGCAGAAGATACTAAATTACAGCTTTCAAAAGATAC
TTACGATGATGATTTAGATAATTTATTGGCGCAAATTGGAGATCAATATGCTGATTTGTTTTTGGCAGCT
AAGAATTTATCAGATGCTATTTTACTTTCAGATATCCTAAGAGTAAATACTGAAATAACTAAGGCTCCCC
TATCAGCTTCAATGATTAAACTCTACGATGAACATCATCAAGACTTGACTCTTTTAAAAGCTTTAGTTCG
ACAACAACTTCCAGAAAAGTATAAAGAAATCTTTTTTGATCAATCAAAAAACGGATATGCAGGTTATATT
GATGGGGGAGCTAGCCAAGAAGAATTTTATAAATTTATCAAACCAATTTTAGAAAAAATGGATGGTACTG
AGGAATTATTGGTGAAACTAAATCGTGAAGATTTGCTGCGCAAGCAACGGACCTTTGACAACGGCATTAT
TCCCCATCAAATTCACTTGGGTGAGCTGCATGCTATTTTGAGAAGACAAGAAGACTTTTATCCATTTTTA
AAAGACAATCGTGAGAAGATTGAAAAAATCTTGACTTTTCGAATTCCTTATTATGTTGGTCCATTGGCGC
GTGGCAATAGTCGTTTTGCATGGATGACTCGGAAGTCTGAAGAAACAATTACCCCATGGAATTTTGAAGA
AGTTGTCGATAAAGGTGCTTCAGCTCAATCATTTATTAAACGCATGACAAACTTTGATAAAAATCTTCCA
AATGAAAAAGTACTACCAAAACATAGTTTGCTTTATGAGTATTTTACGGTTTATAACGAATTGACAAAGG
TCAAATATGTTACTGAAGGAATGCGAAAACCAGCATTTCTTTCAGGTGACCAGAAGAAAGCCATTGTTGA
TTTACTCTTCAAAACAAATCGAAAAGTAACCGTTAAGCAATTAAAAGAAGATTATTTCAAAAAAATAGAA
TGTTTTGATAGTGTTGAAATTTCAGGAGTTGAAGATAGATTTAATGCTTCATTAGGTACCTACCATGATT
TGCTAAAAATTATTAAAGATAAAGATTTTTTGGATAATGAAGAAAATGAAGATATCTTAGAGGATATTGT
TTTAACATTGACCTTATTTGAAGATAGGGAGATGATTGAGGAAAGACTTAAAACATATGCTCACCTCTTT
GATGATAAGGTGATGAAACAGCTTAAACGTCGCCGTTATACTGGTTGGGGACGTTTGTCTCGAAAATTGA
TTAATGGTATTAGGGATAAGCAATCTGGCAAAACAATATTAGATTTTTTGAAATCAGATGGTTTTGCCAA
TCGCAATTTTATCCAGCTGATCCATGATGATAGTTTGACATTTAAAGAAGACATTCAAAAAGCACAAGTG
TCTGGACAAGGCGATAGTTTACATGAACATATTGCAAATTTAGCTGGTAGCCCTGCTATTAAAAAAGGTA
TTTTACAGACTGTAAAAGTTGTTGATGAATTGGTCAAAGTAATGGGGCGGCATAAGCCAGAAAATATCGT
TATTGAAATGGCACGTGAAAATCAGACAACTCAAAAGGGCCAGAAAAATTCGCGAGAGCGTATGAAACGA
ATCGAAGAAGGTATCAAAGAATTAGGAAGTCAGATTCTTAAAGAGCATCCTGTTGAAAATACTCAATTGC
AAAATGAAAAGCTCTATCTCTATTATCTCCAAAATGGAAGAGACATGTATGTGGACCAAGAATTAGATAT
TAATCGTTTAAGTGATTATGATGTCGATCACATTGTTCCACAAAGTTTCCTTAAAGACGATTCAATAGAC
AATAAGGTCTTAACGCGTTCTGATAAAAATCGTGGTAAATCGGATAACGTTCCAAGTGAAGAAGTAGTCA
AAAAGATGAAAAACTATTGGAGACAACTTCTAAACGCCAAGTTAATCACTCAACGTAAGTTTGATAATTT
AACGAAAGCTGAACGTGGAGGTTTGAGTGAACTTGATAAAGCTGGTTTTATCAAACGCCAATTGGTTGAA
ACTCGCCAAATCACTAAGCATGTGGCACAAATTTTGGATAGTCGCATGAATACTAAATACGATGAAAATG
ATAAACTTATTCGAGAGGTTAAAGTGATTACCTTAAAATCTAAATTAGTTTCTGACTTCCGAAAAGATTT
CCAATTCTATAAAGTACGTGAGATTAACAATTACCATCATGCCCATGATGCGTATCTAAATGCCGTCGTT
GGAACTGCTTTGATTAAGAAATATCCAAAACTTGAATCGGAGTTTGTCTATGGTGATTATAAAGTTTATG
ATGTTCGTAAAATGATTGCTAAGTCTGAGCAAGAAATAGGCAAAGCAACCGCAAAATATTTCTTTTACTC
TAATATCATGAACTTCTTCAAAACAGAAATTACACTTGCAAATGGAGAGATTCGCAAACGCCCTCTAATC
GAAACTAATGGGGAAACTGGAGAAATTGTCTGGGATAAAGGGCGAGATTTTGCCACAGTGCGCAAAGTAT
TGTCCATGCCCCAAGTCAATATTGTCAAGAAAACAGAAGTACAGACAGGCGGATTCTCCAAGGAGTCAAT
TTTACCAAAAAGAAATTCGGACAAGCTTATTGCTCGTAAAAAAGACTGGGATCCAAAAAAATATGGTGGT
TTTGATAGTCCAACGGTAGCTTATTCAGTCCTAGTGGTTGCTAAGGTGGAAAAAGGGAAATCGAAGAAGT
TAAAATCCGTTAAAGAGTTACTAGGGATCACAATTATGGAAAGAAGTTCCTTTGAAAAAAATCCGATTGA
CTTTTTAGAAGCTAAAGGATATAAGGAAGTTAAAAAAGACTTAATCATTAAACTACCTAAATATAGTCTT
TTTGAGTTAGAAAACGGTCGTAAACGGATGCTGGCTAGTGCCGGAGTATTACAAAAAGGAAATGAGCTGG
CTCTGCCAAGCAAATATGTGAATTTTTTATATTTAGCTAGTCATTATGAAAAGTTGAAGGGTAGTCCAGA
AGATAACGAACAAAAACAATTGTTTGTGGAGCAGCATAAGCATTATTTAGATGAGATTATTGAGCAAATC
AGTGAATTTTCTAAGCGTGTTATTTTAGCAGATGCCAATTTAGATAAAGTTCTTAGTGCATATAACAAAC
ATAGAGACAAACCAATACGTGAACAAGCAGAAAATATTATTCATTTATTTACGTTGACGAATCTTGGAGC
TCCCGCTGCTTTTAAATATTTTGATACAACAATTGATCGTAAACGATATACGTCTACAAAAGAAGTTTTA
GATGCCACTCTTATCCATCAATCCATCACTGGTCTTTATGAAACACGCATTGATTTGAGTCAGCTAGGAG
GTGACTAAACTAGT
Features (pLannotate 1.2.2; 17 found; start..end, strand, type, name):
     24..41      +  CDS            SET1 (fragment): solubility-enhancement tag derived from T7 phage gene 10B
     49..96      +  terminator     T7 terminator: transcription terminator for bacteriophage T7 RNA polymerase
    230..853     +  CDS            TetR: tetracycline repressor TetR; tetR from transposon Tn10; TetR binds to the tetracycline operator tetO to inhibit transcription. This inhibition can be relieved by adding tetracycline or doxycycline.
    949..1006    +  promoter       AmpR promoter (fragment): bla
   1015..1830    -  CDS            KanR: aminoglycoside phosphotransferase; aph(3')-Ia; confers resistance to kanamycin in bacteria or G418 (Geneticin®) in eukaryotes
   1831..1922    -  promoter       AmpR promoter: bla
   1940..2575    -  rep_origin     ColA ori: Plasmids containing the ColA origin of replication can be propagated in E. coli cells that contain additional plasmids with compatible origins.
   2660..2724    -  CDS            TcR (fragment): tetracycline efflux protein; tet; confers resistance to tetracycline
   2739..2760    -  protein_bind   CAP binding site: CAP binding activates transcription in the presence of cAMP. E. coli catabolite activator protein
   2824..2902    -  misc_RNA       tracrRNA: trans-activating CRISPR RNA for the Streptococcus pyogenes CRISPR/Cas9 system
   2913..2937    -  promoter       J23119(SpeI) promoter (fragment): bacterial promoter (Registry of Standard Biological Parts BBa J23119) modified to end with an SpeI site
   2964..3079    +  promoter       rhaB promoter: promoter of the E. coli rhaBAD operon, conferring tight induction with L-rhamnose and repression with D-glucose in the presence of RhaR and RhaS (Giacalone et al., 2006)
   3080..3115    +  repeat_region  DR: direct repeat for the Streptococcus pyogenes CRISPR/Cas system
   3114..3143    -  rep_origin     RSF ori (fragment): Plasmids containing the RSF 1030 origin of replication can be propagated in E. coli cells that contain additional plasmids with compatible origins.
   3146..3181    +  repeat_region  DR: direct repeat for the Streptococcus pyogenes CRISPR/Cas system
   3255..3309    +  promoter       PLtetO-1 promoter (fragment): modified phage lambda PL promoter with tet operator sites (Lutz and Bujard, 1997)
   3392..7496    +  CDS            Cas9 (fragment): Cas9 (Csn1) endonuclease from the Streptococcus pyogenes Type II CRISPR/Cas system generates RNA-guided double strand breaks in DNA
