[The description below was written by a language model from this plasmid's Addgene catalogue record and pLannotate feature annotations shown in this document.]
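Description:
pFREE2-xCas9-sgRNA is a 7.5 kb bacterial expression plasmid built on the pFREE backbone and designed for CRISPR-based plasmid curing in E. coli. According to the record, it expresses xCas9 together with guide RNA that targets ColE1-type plasmids, so that resident plasmids carrying such replicons are cleaved and lost from the cell. It is selected with kanamycin through an aph(3')-Ia KanR gene driven by the bla (AmpR) promoter, and the annotated replication origin is ColA, which is compatible with other common origins and allows the plasmid to coexist with its targets. The catalogue lists it as high copy.

The nuclease is annotated as a Streptococcus pyogenes Cas9 coding sequence of about 4.1 kb. The annotation tool labels it a partial match, which is consistent with the substitutions expected in xCas9, an engineered SpCas9 variant with broadened PAM compatibility. It lies downstream of a PLtetO-1 promoter, and a TetR repressor gene is also present, so nuclease expression should be repressed until a tetracycline-class inducer is supplied. The guide component follows the native two-RNA format rather than a fused single guide. A rhamnose-inducible rhaB promoter drives a minimal CRISPR array of two S. pyogenes direct repeats flanking a short spacer. The software matches that spacer to a fragment of the RSF origin, in keeping with a spacer directed at replicon sequence. A tracrRNA is encoded separately on the opposite strand behind a fragment of the constitutive J23119 promoter. A T7 terminator is also annotated, and several small fragment hits (SET1, TcR, CAP site) appear to be backbone remnants. The associated work concerns positive selection and the development of gene-editing tools, where clearing helper or editing plasmids after use is valuable.
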