Addgene plasmid #179579: pFREE2-xCas9-sgRNA
Purpose: Expresses xCas9 and gRNA that targets ColE1 plasmids for curing.
Depositing lab: Kevin Solomon. Depositing organization: University of Delaware. Publication: Repurposing the Homing Endonuclease I-SceI for Positive Selection and Development of Gene-Editing Technologies. Lee KZ, Mechikoff MA, Parasa MK, Rankin TJ, Pandolfi P, Fitzgerald KS, Hillman ET, Solomon KV. ACS Synth Biol. 2022 Jan 21;11(1):53-60. doi: 10.1021/acssynbio.1c00340. Epub 2022 Jan 10. PubMed 35007422.
Backbone
  Vector backbone: pFREE
  Vector type: Bacterial Expression
Growth in bacteria
  Bacterial resistance: Kanamycin, 50 μg/mL
  Growth temperature: 37°C
  Growth strain: DH5alpha
  Copy number: High Copy
Gene/Insert
  Gene/Insert name: xCas9
Terms and licenses: Academic/Nonprofit Terms; Industry Terms: Not Available to Industry
How to cite: pFREE2-xCas9-sgRNA was a gift from Kevin Solomon (Addgene plasmid # 179579 ; http://n2t.net/addgene:179579 ; RRID:Addgene_179579)
